Addgene plasmid #103872: pUDP002
Purpose: Broad-host-range Cas9/gRNA co-expression backbone plasmid (no gRNA)
Depositing lab: Jean-Marc Daran. Depositing organization: Delft University of Technology. Publication: Genome editing in Kluyveromyces and Ogataea yeasts using a broad-host-range Cas9/gRNA co-expression plasmid. Juergens H, Varela JA, Gorter de Vries AR, Perli T, Gast VJM, Gyurchev NY, Rajkumar AS, Mans R, Pronk JT, Morrissey JP, Daran JG. FEMS Yeast Res. 2018 May 1;18(3). pii: 4847887. doi: 10.1093/femsyr/foy012. PubMed 29438517.
Backbone
  Vector backbone: not applicable
  Backbone manufacturer: Juergens H et al. Genome editing in Kluyveromyces and Ogataea yeasts using a broad-host-range Cas9/gRNA expression plasmid
  Backbone size w/o insert (bp): 10046
  Total vector size (bp): 10046
  Vector type: Yeast Expression, CRISPR
  Selectable markers: Hygromycin
Growth in bacteria
  Bacterial resistance: Ampicillin, 100 μg/mL
  Growth temperature: 37°C
  Growth strain: DH5alpha
  Copy number: High Copy
Gene/Insert 1
  Gene/Insert name: hph (alt name: HygR)
  Species: Klebsiella pneumoniae
  Insert size (bp): 1029
  GenBank ID: YP_007349547
  Promoter: Ashbya gossypii (Eremothecium gossypii) TEF1
  Cloning method: Ligation Independent Cloning
  Sequencing primers: 5′ GCCAGATCATCAATAGGCACG; 3′ TCTCGAGAGCTCCAGTATAGCG
Gene/Insert 2
  Gene/Insert name: Spcas9 D147Y P411T
  Species: Streptococcus pyogenes
  Mutation: D147Y P411T
  GenBank ID: NP_269215.1 NC_002737.2 (854751..858857)
  Promoter: Arxula adeninivorans TEF1
  Tag / fusion protein: NLS (C terminal on insert)
  Cloning method: Ligation Independent Cloning
  Sequencing primers: 5′ GTCCATAGTCAACAAGAGCCC; 3′ CAATCCTTTGCCGTAGTTTCAACG
Resource information
  A portion of this plasmid was derived from a plasmid made by: A patent on panARSOPT sequence used in pUDP series is pending (Pan-yeast autonomously replicating sequence WO 2014131056 A1). The legal status of Cas9 application is not yet sorted out. The Spcas9D147Y P411T gene presents on pUDP002 is derived from pCT (Plasmid #60620) obtained from Addgene under Material Transfer Agreement Instructions (Order 211742- our reference TNW15.216)
Terms and licenses: Academic/Nonprofit Terms; Industry Terms: Not Available to Industry
How to cite: pUDP002 was a gift from Jean-Marc Daran (Addgene plasmid # 103872 ; http://n2t.net/addgene:103872 ; RRID:Addgene_103872)
