[The description below was written by a language model from this plasmid's Addgene catalogue record and the feature table of its GenBank file.]
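Description:
pUDP002 is a 10,046 bp yeast expression/CRISPR plasmid designed as an empty backbone for broad-host-range co-expression of Cas9 and a guide RNA; no gRNA is present in this version. In E. coli it is maintained as a high-copy plasmid through a ColE1/pUC-type origin and selected with ampicillin via the bla gene and its native promoter. In yeast, selection relies on hygromycin resistance from the hph (HygR) aminoglycoside phosphotransferase gene, recorded as originating from Klebsiella pneumoniae and driven by the Ashbya gossypii TEF1 promoter. The catalogue notes mention a pan-yeast autonomously replicating sequence (panARSOPT) used across the pUDP series, which would account for replication in diverse yeast species, although this element is not annotated in the feature table.

The main payload is Streptococcus pyogenes Cas9 carrying the D147Y and P411T substitutions, expressed from the Arxula adeninivorans TEF1 promoter. The catalogue lists a C-terminal NLS. The feature table additionally annotates an N-terminal FLAG epitope and SV40 NLS ahead of the Cas9 coding sequence, as well as the SV40 NLS after it, so the nuclease appears to be flanked by nuclear localization signals that direct it to the nucleus. Downstream lies an S. cerevisiae TDH3 (GAP) promoter followed closely by a CYC1 terminator primer site. This short, otherwise empty interval is plausibly where a gRNA cassette would be inserted for RNA polymerase II-driven expression, though the record does not state this explicitly. The choice of promoters from several different yeasts fits the stated aim of function across hosts, and the associated publication describes genome editing in Kluyveromyces and Ogataea yeasts.
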