LOCUS       Exported 10046 bp ds-DNA circular SYN 12-MAY-2021
DEFINITION  Broad-host-range Cas9/gRNA co-expression backbone plasmid (no gRNA).
ACCESSION   .
VERSION     .
KEYWORDS    pUDP002
SOURCE      synthetic DNA construct
  ORGANISM  synthetic DNA construct
REFERENCE   1 (bases 1 to 10046)
  AUTHORS   Juergens H, Varela JA, Gorter de Vries AR, Perli T, Gast VJM,
            Gyurchev NY, Rajkumar AS, Mans R, Pronk JT, Morrissey JP, Daran JG
  TITLE     Genome editing in Kluyveromyces and Ogataea yeasts using a
            broad-host-range Cas9/gRNA co-expression plasmid.
  JOURNAL   FEMS Yeast Res. 2018 May 1;18(3). pii: 4847887. doi:
            10.1093/femsyr/foy012.
  PUBMED    29438517
REFERENCE   2 (bases 1 to 10046)
  AUTHORS   .
  TITLE     Direct Submission
  JOURNAL   Exported May 12, 2021 from SnapGene Server 1.1.58
            http://www.snapgene.com
FEATURES             Location/Qualifiers
     source          1..10046
                     /organism="synthetic DNA construct"
                     /mol_type="other DNA"
     CDS             409..1437
                     /codon_start=1
                     /gene="aph(4)-Ia"
                     /product="aminoglycoside phosphotransferase from E. coli"
                     /label=HygR
                     /note="confers resistance to hygromycin"
                     /translation="MGKKPELTATSVEKFLIEKFDSVSDLMQLSEGEESRAFSFDVGGR
                     GYVLRVNSCADGFYKDRYVYRHFASAALPIPEVLDIGEFSESLTYCISRRAQGVTLQDL
                     PETELPAVLQPVAEAMDAIAAADLSQTSGFGPFGPQGIGQYTTWRDFICAIADPHVYHW
                     QTVMDDTVSASVAQALDELMLWAEDCPEVRHLVHADFGSNNVLTDNGRITAVIDWSEAM
                     FGDSQYEVANIFFWRPWLACMEQQTRYFERRHPELAGSPRLRAYMLRIGLDQLYQSLVD
                     GNFDDAAWAQGRCDAIVRSGAGTVGRTQIARRSAAVWTDGCVEVLADSGNRRPSTRPRA
                     KE"
     CDS             2016..2039
                     /codon_start=1
                     /product="FLAG(R) epitope tag, followed by an enterokinase
                     cleavage site"
                     /label=FLAG
                     /translation="DYKDDDDK"
     CDS             2043..2063
                     /codon_start=1
                     /product="nuclear localization signal of SV40 (simian virus
                     40) large T antigen"
                     /label=SV40 NLS
                     /translation="PKKKRKV"
     CDS             2064..6164
                     /codon_start=1
                     /product="Cas9 (Csn1) endonuclease from the Streptococcus
                     pyogenes Type II CRISPR/Cas system"
                     /label=Cas9
                     /note="generates RNA-guided double strand breaks in DNA"
                     /translation="DKKYSIGLDIGTNSVGWAVITDEYKVPSKKFKVLGNTDRHSIKKN
                     LIGALLFDSGETAEATRLKRTARRRYTRRKNRICYLQEIFSNEMAKVDDSFFHRLEESF
                     LVEEDKKHERHPIFGNIVDEVAYHEKYPTIYHLRKKLVDSTYKADLRLIYLALAHMIKF
                     RGHFLIEGDLNPDNSDVDKLFIQLVQTYNQLFEENPINASGVDAKAILSARLSKSRRLE
                     NLIAQLPGEKKNGLFGNLIALSLGLTPNFKSNFDLAEDAKLQLSKDTYDDDLDNLLAQI
                     GDQYADLFLAAKNLSDAILLSDILRVNTEITKAPLSASMIKRYDEHHQDLTLLKALVRQ
                     QLPEKYKEIFFDQSKNGYAGYIDGGASQEEFYKFIKPILEKMDGTEELLVKLNREDLLR
                     KQRTFDNGSITHQIHLGELHAILRRQEDFYPFLKDNREKIEKILTFRIPYYVGPLARGN
                     SRFAWMTRKSEETITPWNFEEVVDKGASAQSFIERMTNFDKNLPNEKVLPKHSLLYEYF
                     TVYNELTKVKYVTEGMRKPAFLSGEQKKAIVDLLFKTNRKVTVKQLKEDYFKKIECFDS
                     VEISGVEDRFNASLGTYHDLLKIIKDKDFLDNEENEDILEDIVLTLTLFEDREMIEERL
                     KTYAHLFDDKVMKQLKRRRYTGWGRLSRKLINGIRDKQSGKTILDFLKSDGFANRNFMQ
                     LIHDDSLTFKEDIQKAQVSGQGDSLHEHIANLAGSPAIKKGILQTVKVVDELVKVMGRH
                     KPENIVIEMARENQTTQKGQKNSRERMKRIEEGIKELGSQILKEHPVENTQLQNEKLYL
                     YYLQNGRDMYVDQELDINRLSDYDVDHIVPQSFLKDDSIDNKVLTRSDKNRGKSDNVPS
                     EEVVKKMKNYWRQLLNAKLITQRKFDNLTKAERGGLSELDKAGFIKRQLVETRQITKHV
                     AQILDSRMNTKYDENDKLIREVKVITLKSKLVSDFRKDFQFYKVREINNYHHAHDAYLN
                     AVVGTALIKKYPKLESEFVYGDYKVYDVRKMIAKSEQEIGKATAKYFFYSNIMNFFKTE
                     ITLANGEIRKRPLIETNGETGEIVWDKGRDFATVRKVLSMPQVNIVKKTEVQTGGFSKE
                     SILPKRNSDKLIARKKDWDPKKYGGFDSPTVAYSVLVVAKVEKGKSKKLKSVKELLGIT
                     IMERSSFEKNPIDFLEAKGYKEVKKDLIIKLPKYSLFELENGRKRMLASAGELQKGNEL
                     ALPSKYVNFLYLASHYEKLKGSPEDNEQKQLFVEQHKHYLDEIIEQISEFSKRVILADA
                     NLDKVLSAYNKHRDKPIREQAENIIHLFTLTNLGAPAAFKYFDTTIDRKRYTSTKEVLD
                     ATLIHQSITGLYETRIDLSQLGGD"
     CDS             6168..6188
                     /codon_start=1
                     /product="nuclear localization signal of SV40 (simian virus
                     40) large T antigen"
                     /label=SV40 NLS
                     /translation="PKKKRKV"
     promoter        7107..7773
                     /gene="S. cerevisiae TDH3"
                     /label=GAP promoter
                     /note="promoter for glyceraldehyde-3-phosphate
                     dehydrogenase"
     primer_bind     7643..7666
                     /label=GPDpro-F
                     /note="S. cerevisiae GPD promoter, forward primer"
     primer_bind     complement(7835..7853)
                     /label=CYC1
                     /note="CYC1 transcription termination signal, reverse
                     primer"
     CDS             complement(8287..9147)
                     /codon_start=1
                     /gene="bla"
                     /product="beta-lactamase"
                     /label=AmpR
                     /note="confers resistance to ampicillin, carbenicillin, and
                     related antibiotics"
                     /translation="MSIQHFRVALIPFFAAFCLPVFAHPETLVKVKDAEDQLGARVGYI
                     ELDLNSGKILESFRPEERFPMMSTFKVLLCGAVLSRIDAGQEQLGRRIHYSQNDLVEYS
                     PVTEKHLTDGMTVRELCSAAITMSDNTAANLLLTTIGGPKELTAFLHNMGDHVTRLDRW
                     EPELNEAIPNDERDTTMPVAMATTLRKLLTGELLTLASRQQLIDWMEADKVAGPLLRSA
                     LPAGWFIADKSGAGERGSRGIIAALGPDGKPSRIVVIYTTGSQATMDERNRQIAEIGAS
                     LIKHW"
     primer_bind     8910..8929
                     /label=Amp-R
                     /note="Ampicillin resistance gene, reverse primer"
     promoter        complement(9148..9252)
                     /gene="bla"
                     /label=AmpR promoter
     rep_origin      9355..9943
                     /direction=RIGHT
                     /label=ori
                     /note="high-copy-number ColE1/pMB1/pBR322/pUC origin of
                     replication"
     primer_bind     9844..9863
                     /label=pBR322ori-F
                     /note="pBR322 origin, forward primer"
ORIGIN
        1 actatatgtg aaggcatggc tatggcacgg cagacattcc gccagatcat caataggcac
       61 gacatggagg cccagaatac cctccttgac agtcttgacg tgcgcagctc aggggcatga
      121 tgtgactgtc gcccgtacat ttagcccata catccccatg tataatcatt tgcatccata
      181 cattttgatg gccgcacggc gcgaagcaaa aattacggct cctcgctgca gacctgcgag
      241 cagggaaacg ctcccctcac agacgcgttg aattgtcccc acgccgcgcc cctgtagaga
      301 aatataaaag gttaggattt gccactgagg ttcttctttc atatacttcc ttttaaaatc
      361 ttgctaggat acagttctca catcacatcc gaacataaac aaggatccat gggtaaaaag
      421 cctgaactca ccgcgacgtc tgtcgagaag tttctgatcg aaaagttcga cagcgtgtcc
      481 gacctgatgc agctctcgga gggcgaagaa tctcgtgctt tcagcttcga tgtaggaggg
      541 cgtggatatg tcctgcgggt aaatagctgc gccgatggtt tctacaaaga tcgttatgtt
      601 tatcggcact ttgcatcggc cgcgctcccg attccggaag tgcttgacat tggggaattt
      661 agcgagagcc tgacctattg catctcccgc cgtgcacagg gtgtcacgtt gcaagacctg
      721 cctgaaaccg aactgcccgc tgttctgcaa ccggtcgcgg aggccatgga tgcgatcgct
      781 gcggccgatc ttagccagac gagcgggttc ggcccattcg gaccgcaagg aatcggtcaa
      841 tacactacat ggcgtgattt catatgcgcg attgctgatc cccatgtgta tcactggcaa
      901 actgtgatgg acgacaccgt cagtgcgtcc gtcgcgcagg ctctcgatga gctgatgctt
      961 tgggccgagg actgccccga agtccggcac ctcgtgcacg cggatttcgg ctccaacaat
     1021 gtcctgacgg acaatggccg cataacagcg gtcattgact ggagcgaggc gatgttcggg
     1081 gattcccaat acgaggtcgc caacatcttc ttctggaggc cgtggttggc ttgtatggag
     1141 cagcagacgc gctacttcga gcggaggcat ccggagcttg caggatcgcc gcggctccgg
     1201 gcgtatatgc tccgcattgg tcttgaccaa ctctatcaga gcttggttga cggcaatttc
     1261 gatgatgcag cttgggcgca gggtcgatgc gacgcaatcg tccgatccgg agccgggact
     1321 gtcgggcgta cacaaatcgc ccgcagaagc gcggccgtct ggaccgatgg ctgtgtagaa
     1381 gtactcgccg atagtggaaa ccgacgcccc agcactcgtc cgagggcaaa ggaataactc
     1441 gaggacaata aaaagattct tgttttcaag aacttgtcat ttgtatagtt tttttatatt
     1501 gtagttgttc tattttaatc aaatgttagc gtgatttata ttttttttcg cctcgacatc
     1561 atctgcccag atgcgaagtt aagtgcgcag aaagtaatat catgcgtcaa tcgtatgtga
     1621 atgctggtcg ctatactgga gctctcgaga accctcacct ttcgagagga cgatgcccgt
     1681 gtctaaatga ttcgaccagc ctaagaatgt tcaacaatct ataatcagtc catagtcaac
     1741 aagagccctc aaagttgata tcgtttagtg atctccctcg agatgagcgg aggatggttg
     1801 ctttttgggg agccctaagt ggtacgtgcg gcgagcggga tgtttcccca ttaggcaaag
     1861 gacgaccggg taacccctcg agaaaaaaaa tttttcgccg ctaatctggt gttatataaa
     1921 gctccccctg ctcctggaat ttttttcctt gtcaactcac accggaaatc aaggcatttc
     1981 attctgagta gttcttaaaa acataatcaa caatggatta taaagatgac gatgacaaac
     2041 ctccaaaaaa gaagagaaag gtcgataaga aatactcaat aggcttagat atcggcacaa
     2101 atagcgtcgg atgggcggtg atcactgatg aatataaggt tccgtctaaa aagttcaagg
     2161 ttctgggaaa tacagaccgc cacagtatca aaaaaaatct tataggggct cttttatttg
     2221 acagtggaga gacagcggaa gcgactcgtc tcaaacggac agctcgtaga aggtatacac
     2281 gtcggaagaa tcgtatttgt tatctacagg agattttttc aaatgagatg gcgaaagtag
     2341 atgatagttt ctttcatcga cttgaagagt cttttttggt ggaagaagac aagaagcatg
     2401 aacgtcatcc tatttttgga aatatagtag atgaagttgc ttatcatgag aaatatccaa
     2461 ctatctatca tctgcgaaaa aaattggtag attctactta taaagcggat ttgcgcttaa
     2521 tctatttggc cttagcgcat atgattaagt ttcgtggtca ttttttgatt gagggagatt
     2581 taaatcctga taatagtgat gtggacaaac tatttatcca gttggtacaa acctacaatc
     2641 aattatttga agaaaaccct attaacgcaa gtggagtaga tgctaaagcg attctttctg
     2701 cacgattgag taaatcaaga cgattagaaa atctcattgc tcagctcccc ggtgagaaga
     2761 aaaatggctt atttgggaat ctcattgctt tgtcattggg tttgacccct aattttaaat
     2821 caaattttga tttggcagaa gatgctaaat tacagctttc aaaagatact tacgatgatg
     2881 atttagataa tttattggcg caaattggag atcaatatgc tgatttgttt ttggcagcta
     2941 agaatttatc agatgctatt ttactttcag atatcctaag agtaaatact gaaataacta
     3001 aggctcccct atcagcttca atgattaaac gctacgatga acatcatcaa gacttgactc
     3061 ttttaaaagc tttagttcga caacaacttc cagaaaagta taaagaaatc ttttttgatc
     3121 aatcaaaaaa cggatatgca ggttatattg atgggggagc tagccaagaa gaattttata
     3181 aatttatcaa accaatttta gaaaaaatgg atggtactga ggaattattg gtgaaactaa
     3241 atcgtgaaga tttgctgcgc aagcaacgga cctttgacaa cggctctatt acccatcaaa
     3301 ttcacttggg tgagctgcat gctattttga gaagacaaga agacttttat ccatttttaa
     3361 aagacaatcg tgagaagatt gaaaaaatct tgacttttcg aattccttat tatgttggtc
     3421 cattggcgcg tggcaatagt cgttttgcat ggatgactcg gaagtctgaa gaaacaatta
     3481 ccccatggaa ttttgaagaa gttgtcgata aaggtgcttc agctcaatca tttattgaac
     3541 gcatgacaaa ctttgataaa aatcttccaa atgaaaaagt actaccaaaa catagtttgc
     3601 tttatgagta ttttacggtt tataacgaat tgacaaaggt caaatatgtt actgaaggaa
     3661 tgcgaaaacc agcatttctt tcaggtgaac agaagaaagc cattgttgat ttactcttca
     3721 aaacaaatcg aaaagtaacc gttaagcaat taaaagaaga ttatttcaaa aaaatagaat
     3781 gttttgatag tgttgaaatt tcaggagttg aagatagatt taatgcttca ttaggtacct
     3841 accatgattt gctaaaaatt attaaagata aagatttttt ggataatgaa gaaaatgaag
     3901 atatcttaga ggatattgtt ttaacattga ccttatttga agatagggag atgattgagg
     3961 aaagacttaa aacatatgct cacctctttg atgataaggt gatgaaacag cttaaacgtc
     4021 gccgttatac tggttgggga cgtttgtctc gaaaattgat taatggtatt agggataagc
     4081 aatctggcaa aacaatatta gattttttga aatcagatgg ttttgccaat cgcaatttta
     4141 tgcagctgat ccatgatgat agtttgacat ttaaagaaga cattcaaaaa gcacaagtgt
     4201 ctggacaagg cgatagttta catgaacata ttgcaaattt agctggtagc cctgctatta
     4261 aaaaaggtat tttacagact gtaaaagttg ttgatgaatt ggtcaaagta atggggcggc
     4321 ataagccaga aaatatcgtt attgaaatgg cacgtgaaaa tcagacaact caaaagggcc
     4381 agaaaaattc gcgagagcgt atgaaacgaa tcgaagaagg tatcaaagaa ttaggaagtc
     4441 agattcttaa agagcatcct gttgaaaata ctcaattgca aaatgaaaag ctctatctct
     4501 attatctcca aaatggaaga gacatgtatg tggaccaaga attagatatt aatcgtttaa
     4561 gtgattatga tgtcgatcac attgttccac aaagtttcct taaagacgat tcaatagaca
     4621 ataaggtctt aacgcgttct gataaaaatc gtggtaaatc ggataacgtt ccaagtgaag
     4681 aagtagtcaa aaagatgaaa aactattgga gacaacttct aaacgccaag ttaatcactc
     4741 aacgtaagtt tgataattta acgaaagctg aacgtggagg tttgagtgaa cttgataaag
     4801 ctggttttat caaacgccaa ttggttgaaa ctcgccaaat cactaagcat gtggcacaaa
     4861 ttttggatag tcgcatgaat actaaatacg atgaaaatga taaacttatt cgagaggtta
     4921 aagtgattac cttaaaatct aaattagttt ctgacttccg aaaagatttc caattctata
     4981 aagtacgtga gattaacaat taccatcatg cccatgatgc gtatctaaat gccgtcgttg
     5041 gaactgcttt gattaagaaa tatccaaaac ttgaatcgga gtttgtctat ggtgattata
     5101 aagtttatga tgttcgtaaa atgattgcta agtctgagca agaaataggc aaagcaaccg
     5161 caaaatattt cttttactct aatatcatga acttcttcaa aacagaaatt acacttgcaa
     5221 atggagagat tcgcaaacgc cctctaatcg aaactaatgg ggaaactgga gaaattgtct
     5281 gggataaagg gcgagatttt gccacagtgc gcaaagtatt gtccatgccc caagtcaata
     5341 ttgtcaagaa aacagaagta cagacaggcg gattctccaa ggagtcaatt ttaccaaaaa
     5401 gaaattcgga caagcttatt gctcgtaaaa aagactggga tccaaaaaaa tatggtggtt
     5461 ttgatagtcc aacggtagct tattcagtcc tagtggttgc taaggtggaa aaagggaaat
     5521 cgaagaagtt aaaatccgtt aaagagttac tagggatcac aattatggaa agaagttcct
     5581 ttgaaaaaaa tccgattgac tttttagaag ctaaaggata taaggaagtt aaaaaagact
     5641 taatcattaa actacctaaa tatagtcttt ttgagttaga aaacggtcgt aaacggatgc
     5701 tggctagtgc cggagaatta caaaaaggaa atgagctggc tctgccaagc aaatatgtga
     5761 attttttata tttagctagt cattatgaaa agttgaaggg tagtccagaa gataacgaac
     5821 aaaaacaatt gtttgtggag cagcataagc attatttaga tgagattatt gagcaaatca
     5881 gtgaattttc taagcgtgtt attttagcag atgccaattt agataaagtt cttagtgcat
     5941 ataacaaaca tagagacaaa ccaatacgtg aacaagcaga aaatattatt catttattta
     6001 cgttgacgaa tcttggagct cccgctgctt ttaaatattt tgatacaaca attgatcgta
     6061 aacgatatac gtctacaaaa gaagttttag atgccactct tatccatcaa tccatcactg
     6121 gtctttatga aacacgcatt gatttgagtc agctaggagg tgaccctcca aaaaagaaga
     6181 gaaaggtctg agcggttttg tataactaaa taatattgga aactaaatac gaatacccaa
     6241 attttttatc taaattttgc cgaaagatta aaatctgcag agatatccga aacaggtaaa
     6301 tggatgtttc aatccctgta gtcagtcagg aacccatatt atattacagt attagtcgcc
     6361 gcttaggcac gcctttaatt agcaaaatca aaccttaagt gcatatgccg tataagggaa
     6421 actcaaagaa ctggcatcgc aaaaatgaaa acatacgttg aaactacggc aaaggattgg
     6481 tcagatcgct tcatacaggg aaagttcggc atcaacatct ttggataata tcagaatgag
     6541 aaagaacaga tacgcagtac gttttttggt gagctctttg cacttcttta gttctttcca
     6601 tcaatatcag ttttttaaac ttttaggact aaaagtgatg tttaacttca aaatgtttaa
     6661 aattttgttc ttcccgacgt tcattaagaa tactaataca ctttaataat tattttaata
     6721 ttttgttcta aataatgact tttaattaaa aaagataaaa tataaaaaca tcataataac
     6781 tcaccagagg ttaagaacaa aaaaacaaat tagatatctg ctaatccaat atagttaaat
     6841 caatctttcc ttggtataat gggtatatta catatatttc aaggaccgac actcctacca
     6901 aatatctaaa atttaccata ttaacataac atgtatataa acgtcaaatc ataatcagca
     6961 ctaacgtctc acggatcgta tatgccgtag cgacaatcta agaactatgc gaggacacgc
     7021 tagggccaag gcaaaaagat tccttgatta cgtaagggag ttagaatcat tttgaataaa
     7081 aaacacgctt tttcagttcg agtttatcat tatcaatact gccatttcaa agaatacgta
     7141 aataattaat agtagtgatt ttcctaactt tatttagtca aaaaattagc cttttaattc
     7201 tgctgtaacc cgtacatgcc caaaataggg ggcgggttac acagaatata taacatcgta
     7261 ggtgtctggg tgaacagttt attcctggca tccactaaat ataatggagc ccgcttttta
     7321 agctggcatc cagaaaaaaa aagaatccca gcaccaaaat attgttttct tcaccaacca
     7381 tcagttcata ggtccattct cttagcgcaa ctacagagaa caggggcaca aacaggcaaa
     7441 aaacgggcac aacctcaatg gagtgatgca acctgcctgg agtaaatgat gacacaaggc
     7501 aattgaccca cgcatgtatc tatctcattt tcttacacct tctattacct tctgctctct
     7561 ctgatttgga aaaagctgaa aaaaaaggtt gaaaccagtt ccctgaaatt attcccctac
     7621 ttgactaata agtatataaa gacggtaggt attgattgta attctgtaaa tctatttctt
     7681 aaacttctta aattctactt ttatagttag tctttttttt agttttaaaa caccaagaac
     7741 ttagtttcga ataaacacac ataaacaaac aaacgagacc tgcggaggtc tccacaggcc
     7801 ccttttcctt tgtcgatatc atgtaattag ttatgtcacg cttacattca cgccctcccc
     7861 ccacatccgc tctaaccgaa aaggaaggag ttagacaacc tgaagtctag gtccctattt
     7921 atttttttat agttatgtta gtattaagaa cgttatttat atttcaaatt tttctttttt
     7981 ttctgtacaa acgcgtgtac gcatgtaaca ttatactgaa aaccttgctt gagaaggttt
     8041 tgggacaagc ttacgtctca cggatcgtat atgccgtagc gacaatctaa gaactatgcg
     8101 aggacacgct agcagctgta ttcacgtaga cggataggta tagccagaca tcagcagcat
     8161 acttcgggaa ccgtaggcca ccgagcggcc gcgattatca aaaaggatct tcacctagat
     8221 ccttttaaat taaaaatgaa gttttaaatc aatctaaagt atatatgagt aaacttggtc
     8281 tgacagttac caatgcttaa tcagtgaggc acctatctca gcgatctgtc tatttcgttc
     8341 atccatagtt gcctgactcc ccgtcgtgta gataactacg atacgggagg gcttaccatc
     8401 tggccccagt gctgcaatga taccgcggga cccacgctca ccggctccag atttatcagc
     8461 aataaaccag ccagccggaa gggccgagcg cagaagtggt cctgcaactt tatccgcctc
     8521 catccagtct attaattgtt gccgggaagc tagagtaagt agttcgccag ttaatagttt
     8581 gcgcaacgtt gttgccattg ctacaggcat cgtggtgtca cgctcgtcgt ttggtatggc
     8641 ttcattcagc tccggttccc aacgatcaag gcgagttaca tgatccccca tgttgtgcaa
     8701 aaaagcggtt agctccttcg gtcctccgat cgttgtcaga agtaagttgg ccgcagtgtt
     8761 atcactcatg gttatggcag cactgcataa ttctcttact gtcatgccat ccgtaagatg
     8821 cttttctgtg actggtgagt actcaaccaa gtcattctga gaatagtgta tgcggcgacc
     8881 gagttgctct tgcccggcgt caatacggga taataccgcg ccacatagca gaactttaaa
     8941 agtgctcatc attggaaaac gttcttcggg gcgaaaactc tcaaggatct taccgctgtt
     9001 gagatccagt tcgatgtaac ccactcgtgc acccaactga tcttcagcat cttttacttt
     9061 caccagcgtt tctgggtgag caaaaacagg aaggcaaaat gccgcaaaaa agggaataag
     9121 ggcgacacgg aaatgttgaa tactcatact cttccttttt caatattatt gaagcattta
     9181 tcagggttat tgtctcatga gcggatacat atttgaatgt atttagaaaa ataaacaaat
     9241 aggggttccg cgcacatttc cccgaaaagt gccacctgtc atgaccaaaa tcccttaacg
     9301 tgagttttcg ttccactgag cgtcagaccc cgtagaaaag atcaaaggat cttcttgaga
     9361 tccttttttt ctgcgcgtaa tctgctgctt gcaaacaaaa aaaccaccgc taccagcggt
     9421 ggtttgtttg ccggatcaag agctaccaac tctttttccg aaggtaactg gcttcagcag
     9481 agcgcagata ccaaatactg ttcttctagt gtagccgtag ttaggccacc acttcaagaa
     9541 ctctgtagca ccgcctacat acctcgctct gctaatcctg ttaccagtgg ctgctgccag
     9601 tggcgataag tcgtgtctta ccgggttgga ctcaagacga tagttaccgg ataaggcgca
     9661 gcggtcgggc tgaacggggg gttcgtgcac acagcccagc ttggagcgaa cgacctacac
     9721 cgaactgaga tacctacagc gtgagctatg agaaagcgcc acgcttcccg aagggagaaa
     9781 ggcggacagg tatccggtaa gcggcagggt cggaacagga gagcgcacga gggagcttcc
     9841 agggggaaac gcctggtatc tttatagtcc tgtcgggttt cgccacctct gacttgagcg
     9901 tcgatttttg tgatgctcgt caggggggcg gagcctatgg aaaaacgcca gcaacgcggc
     9961 ctttttacgg ttcctggcct tttgctggcc ttttgctcac atgttctttc ctgcgttatc
    10021 ccctgattct gtggataacc gtgcgg
//
