>Addgene plasmid #103872 | pUDP002 | depositor partial sequence | sequence record 196857 | Spcas9D147Y P411T
ATGGATTATAAAGATGACGATGACAAACCTCCAAAAAAGAAGAGAAAGGTCGATAAGAAATACTCAATAG
GCTTAGATATCGGCACAAATAGCGTCGGATGGGCGGTGATCACTGATGAATATAAGGTTCCGTCTAAAAA
GTTCAAGGTTCTGGGAAATACAGACCGCCACAGTATCAAAAAAAATCTTATAGGGGCTCTTTTATTTGAC
AGTGGAGAGACAGCGGAAGCGACTCGTCTCAAACGGACAGCTCGTAGAAGGTATACACGTCGGAAGAATC
GTATTTGTTATCTACAGGAGATTTTTTCAAATGAGATGGCGAAAGTAGATGATAGTTTCTTTCATCGACT
TGAAGAGTCTTTTTTGGTGGAAGAAGACAAGAAGCATGAACGTCATCCTATTTTTGGAAATATAGTAGAT
GAAGTTGCTTATCATGAGAAATATCCAACTATCTATCATCTGCGAAAAAAATTGGTAGATTCTACTTATA
AAGCGGATTTGCGCTTAATCTATTTGGCCTTAGCGCATATGATTAAGTTTCGTGGTCATTTTTTGATTGA
GGGAGATTTAAATCCTGATAATAGTGATGTGGACAAACTATTTATCCAGTTGGTACAAACCTACAATCAA
TTATTTGAAGAAAACCCTATTAACGCAAGTGGAGTAGATGCTAAAGCGATTCTTTCTGCACGATTGAGTA
AATCAAGACGATTAGAAAATCTCATTGCTCAGCTCCCCGGTGAGAAGAAAAATGGCTTATTTGGGAATCT
CATTGCTTTGTCATTGGGTTTGACCCCTAATTTTAAATCAAATTTTGATTTGGCAGAAGATGCTAAATTA
CAGCTTTCAAAAGATACTTACGATGATGATTTAGATAATTTATTGGCGCAAATTGGAGATCAATATGCTG
ATTTGTTTTTGGCAGCTAAGAATTTATCAGATGCTATTTTACTTTCAGATATCCTAAGAGTAAATACTGA
AATAACTAAGGCTCCCCTATCAGCTTCAATGATTAAACGCTACGATGAACATCATCAAGACTTGACTCTT
TTAAAAGCTTTAGTTCGACAACAACTTCCAGAAAAGTATAAAGAAATCTTTTTTGATCAATCAAAAAACG
GATATGCAGGTTATATTGATGGGGGAGCTAGCCAAGAAGAATTTTATAAATTTATCAAACCAATTTTAGA
AAAAATGGATGGTACTGAGGAATTATTGGTGAAACTAAATCGTGAAGATTTGCTGCGCAAGCAACGGACC
TTTGACAACGGCTCTATTACCCATCAAATTCACTTGGGTGAGCTGCATGCTATTTTGAGAAGACAAGAAG
ACTTTTATCCATTTTTAAAAGACAATCGTGAGAAGATTGAAAAAATCTTGACTTTTCGAATTCCTTATTA
TGTTGGTCCATTGGCGCGTGGCAATAGTCGTTTTGCATGGATGACTCGGAAGTCTGAAGAAACAATTACC
CCATGGAATTTTGAAGAAGTTGTCGATAAAGGTGCTTCAGCTCAATCATTTATTGAACGCATGACAAACT
TTGATAAAAATCTTCCAAATGAAAAAGTACTACCAAAACATAGTTTGCTTTATGAGTATTTTACGGTTTA
TAACGAATTGACAAAGGTCAAATATGTTACTGAAGGAATGCGAAAACCAGCATTTCTTTCAGGTGAACAG
AAGAAAGCCATTGTTGATTTACTCTTCAAAACAAATCGAAAAGTAACCGTTAAGCAATTAAAAGAAGATT
ATTTCAAAAAAATAGAATGTTTTGATAGTGTTGAAATTTCAGGAGTTGAAGATAGATTTAATGCTTCATT
AGGTACCTACCATGATTTGCTAAAAATTATTAAAGATAAAGATTTTTTGGATAATGAAGAAAATGAAGAT
ATCTTAGAGGATATTGTTTTAACATTGACCTTATTTGAAGATAGGGAGATGATTGAGGAAAGACTTAAAA
CATATGCTCACCTCTTTGATGATAAGGTGATGAAACAGCTTAAACGTCGCCGTTATACTGGTTGGGGACG
TTTGTCTCGAAAATTGATTAATGGTATTAGGGATAAGCAATCTGGCAAAACAATATTAGATTTTTTGAAA
TCAGATGGTTTTGCCAATCGCAATTTTATGCAGCTGATCCATGATGATAGTTTGACATTTAAAGAAGACA
TTCAAAAAGCACAAGTGTCTGGACAAGGCGATAGTTTACATGAACATATTGCAAATTTAGCTGGTAGCCC
TGCTATTAAAAAAGGTATTTTACAGACTGTAAAAGTTGTTGATGAATTGGTCAAAGTAATGGGGCGGCAT
AAGCCAGAAAATATCGTTATTGAAATGGCACGTGAAAATCAGACAACTCAAAAGGGCCAGAAAAATTCGC
GAGAGCGTATGAAACGAATCGAAGAAGGTATCAAAGAATTAGGAAGTCAGATTCTTAAAGAGCATCCTGT
TGAAAATACTCAATTGCAAAATGAAAAGCTCTATCTCTATTATCTCCAAAATGGAAGAGACATGTATGTG
GACCAAGAATTAGATATTAATCGTTTAAGTGATTATGATGTCGATCACATTGTTCCACAAAGTTTCCTTA
AAGACGATTCAATAGACAATAAGGTCTTAACGCGTTCTGATAAAAATCGTGGTAAATCGGATAACGTTCC
AAGTGAAGAAGTAGTCAAAAAGATGAAAAACTATTGGAGACAACTTCTAAACGCCAAGTTAATCACTCAA
CGTAAGTTTGATAATTTAACGAAAGCTGAACGTGGAGGTTTGAGTGAACTTGATAAAGCTGGTTTTATCA
AACGCCAATTGGTTGAAACTCGCCAAATCACTAAGCATGTGGCACAAATTTTGGATAGTCGCATGAATAC
TAAATACGATGAAAATGATAAACTTATTCGAGAGGTTAAAGTGATTACCTTAAAATCTAAATTAGTTTCT
GACTTCCGAAAAGATTTCCAATTCTATAAAGTACGTGAGATTAACAATTACCATCATGCCCATGATGCGT
ATCTAAATGCCGTCGTTGGAACTGCTTTGATTAAGAAATATCCAAAACTTGAATCGGAGTTTGTCTATGG
TGATTATAAAGTTTATGATGTTCGTAAAATGATTGCTAAGTCTGAGCAAGAAATAGGCAAAGCAACCGCA
AAATATTTCTTTTACTCTAATATCATGAACTTCTTCAAAACAGAAATTACACTTGCAAATGGAGAGATTC
GCAAACGCCCTCTAATCGAAACTAATGGGGAAACTGGAGAAATTGTCTGGGATAAAGGGCGAGATTTTGC
CACAGTGCGCAAAGTATTGTCCATGCCCCAAGTCAATATTGTCAAGAAAACAGAAGTACAGACAGGCGGA
TTCTCCAAGGAGTCAATTTTACCAAAAAGAAATTCGGACAAGCTTATTGCTCGTAAAAAAGACTGGGATC
CAAAAAAATATGGTGGTTTTGATAGTCCAACGGTAGCTTATTCAGTCCTAGTGGTTGCTAAGGTGGAAAA
AGGGAAATCGAAGAAGTTAAAATCCGTTAAAGAGTTACTAGGGATCACAATTATGGAAAGAAGTTCCTTT
GAAAAAAATCCGATTGACTTTTTAGAAGCTAAAGGATATAAGGAAGTTAAAAAAGACTTAATCATTAAAC
TACCTAAATATAGTCTTTTTGAGTTAGAAAACGGTCGTAAACGGATGCTGGCTAGTGCCGGAGAATTACA
AAAAGGAAATGAGCTGGCTCTGCCAAGCAAATATGTGAATTTTTTATATTTAGCTAGTCATTATGAAAAG
TTGAAGGGTAGTCCAGAAGATAACGAACAAAAACAATTGTTTGTGGAGCAGCATAAGCATTATTTAGATG
AGATTATTGAGCAAATCAGTGAATTTTCTAAGCGTGTTATTTTAGCAGATGCCAATTTAGATAAAGTTCT
TAGTGCATATAACAAACATAGAGACAAACCAATACGTGAACAAGCAGAAAATATTATTCATTTATTTACG
TTGACGAATCTTGGAGCTCCCGCTGCTTTTAAATATTTTGATACAACAATTGATCGTAAACGATATACGT
CTACAAAAGAAGTTTTAGATGCCACTCTTATCCATCAATCCATCACTGGTCTTTATGAAACACGCATTGA
TTTGAGTCAGCTAGGAGGTGACCCTCCAAAAAAGAAGAGAAAGGTCTGA
