>Addgene plasmid #103872 | pUDP002 | depositor partial sequence | sequence record 196858 | panARS(opt)
TCAACATCTTTGGATAATATCAGAATGAGAAAGAACAGATACGCAGTACGTTTTTTGGTGAGCTCTTTGC
ACTTCTTTAGTTCTTTCCATCAATATCAGTTTTTTAAACTTTTAGGACTAAAAGTGATGTTTAACTTCAA
AATGTTTAAAATTTTGTTCTTCCCGACGTTCATTAAGAATACTAATACACTTTAATAATTATTTTAATAT
TTTGTTCTAAATAATGACTTTTAATTAAAAAAGATAAAATATAAAAACATCATAATAACTCACCAGAGGT
TAAGAACAAAAAAACAAATTAGATATCTGCTAATCCAATATAGTTAAATCAATCTTTCCTTGGTATAATG
GGTATATTACATATATTTCAAGGACCGACACTCCTACCAAATATCTAAAATTTACCATATTAACATAACA
TGTATATAAACGTCAAATCATAATCAGCACTA
